Addgene plasmid #76405: MAP4K3 gRNA (BRDN0001145020)
Purpose: 3rd generation lentiviral gRNA plasmid targeting human MAP4K3
Depositing lab: John Doench & David Root. Depositing organization: Broad Institute. Publication: Optimized sgRNA design to maximize activity and minimize off-target effects of CRISPR-Cas9. Doench JG, Fusi N, Sullender M, Hegde M, Vaimberg EW, Donovan KF, Smith I, Tothova Z, Wilen C, Orchard R, Virgin HW, Listgarten J, Root DE. Nat Biotechnol. 2016 Jan 18. doi: 10.1038/nbt.3437. PubMed 26780180.
Backbone
  Vector backbone: lentiGuide-Puro
  Backbone manufacturer: Zhang Lab (Addgene plasmid # 52963)
  Vector type: Mammalian Expression, Lentiviral, CRISPR
  Selectable markers: Puromycin
Growth in bacteria
  Bacterial resistance: Ampicillin, 100 μg/mL
  Growth temperature: 37°C
  Growth strain: DH5alpha
  Copy number: High Copy
Gene/Insert
  Gene/Insert name: MAP4K3 (alt names: MAP4K3; NM_001270425.1)
  gRNA/shRNA sequence: ACAGGAAATGCATTCTACTG
  Species: H. sapiens (human)
  Entrez Gene: MAP4K3 (a.k.a. GLK, MAPKKKK3, MEKKK 3, MEKKK3, RAB8IPL1)
  Promoter: hU6
  Cloning method: Unknown
  Sequencing primers: 5′ U6-F; 3′ pS2-R
Terms and licenses: Academic/Nonprofit Terms; Industry Terms: Not Available to Industry
Depositor comments: The gRNA was designed to target the following Genbank reference sequence(s): NM_001270425.1,NM_003618.3. Note that this plasmid does NOT contain Cas9. It should be used in conjunction with lentiCas9-Blast (Addgene #52962) or otherwise with cell lines already expressing Cas9. Browse the full kinome gRNA library at http://www.addgene.org/pooled-library/broadgpp-human-kinome/ or visit http://www.broadinstitute.org/rnai/public/ for detailed protocols and information.
How to cite: MAP4K3 gRNA (BRDN0001145020) was a gift from John Doench & David Root (Addgene plasmid # 76405 ; http://n2t.net/addgene:76405 ; RRID:Addgene_76405)
