[The description below was written by a language model from this plasmid's Addgene catalogue record and pLannotate feature annotations shown in this document.]
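Description:
MAP4K3 gRNA (BRDN0001145020) is a third-generation lentiviral CRISPR guide plasmid built on the lentiGuide-Puro backbone, carrying a single guide RNA directed against human MAP4K3 (also known as GLK), designed against two reference transcripts of the gene. In bacteria it is maintained as a high-copy plasmid through a ColE1/pUC-type origin and selected with ampicillin via the β-lactamase gene. The backbone also retains an f1 origin, an SV40 origin and poly(A) signal, and remnants of a lac/T7/T3 cloning region.

The lentiviral transfer cassette begins with an RSV promoter fused to a truncated HIV-1 5' LTR, which drives Tat-independent production of the genomic RNA. This is followed by the Ψ packaging signal with a partial gag sequence and the Rev response element for nuclear export of the unspliced RNA. Downstream, a human U6 RNA polymerase III promoter transcribes the MAP4K3-specific spacer fused to the Streptococcus pyogenes Cas9 guide RNA scaffold. A cPPT/CTS element, which aids nuclear import of the reverse-transcribed genome, comes next. It precedes an EF-1α promoter with its intron A driving puromycin N-acetyltransferase, so transduced mammalian cells can be selected with puromycin. A WPRE enhances transcript expression, and the cassette ends in a self-inactivating ΔU3 3' LTR.

The plasmid does not encode Cas9. It is meant to be used alongside a separate Cas9 lentiviral vector or in cells that already express Cas9, to disrupt MAP4K3. It belongs to a human kinome gRNA collection built using optimized sgRNA design rules.
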