Features (pLannotate 1.2.2; 29 found; start..end, strand, type, name):
     14..80      +  CDS            small t antigen (fragment): SV40 (simian virus 40) small t antigen
    106..317     +  promoter       EF-1α core promoter: core promoter for human elongation factor EF-1α
    318..1256    +  intron         EF-1α intron A: intron upstream of the start codon of human EF-1α
   1278..1877    +  CDS            PuroR (fragment): puromycin N-acetyltransferase; pac from Streptomyces; confers resistance to puromycin
   1893..2481    +  misc_feature   WPRE: woodchuck hepatitis virus posttranscriptional regulatory element
   2532..2551    +  misc_feature   cPPT/CTS (fragment): central polypurine tract and central termination sequence of HIV-1
   2553..2786    +  LTR            3' LTR (ΔU3): self-inactivating 3' long terminal repeat (LTR) from HIV-1
   2864..2985    +  polyA_signal   SV40 poly(A) signal: SV40 polyadenylation signal
   3025..3160    +  rep_origin     SV40 ori: SV40 origin of replication
   3181..3199    -  promoter       T7 promoter: promoter for bacteriophage T7 RNA polymerase
   3207..3362    +  CDS            lacZα (fragment): LacZα fragment of β-galactosidase; lacZ fragment
   3367..3795    +  rep_origin     f1 ori (sequence partly withheld): f1 bacteriophage origin of replication; arrow indicates direction of (+) strand synthesis
   3848..3952    +  promoter       AmpR promoter: bla
   3953..4813    +  CDS            AmpR: β-lactamase; bla; confers resistance to ampicillin, carbenicillin, and related antibiotics
   4984..5572    +  rep_origin     ori: high-copy-number ColE1/pMB1/pBR322/pUC origin of replication
   5755..5847    +  CDS            lacI (fragment): lac repressor; lacI; The lac repressor binds to the lac operator to inhibit transcription in E. coli. This inhibition can be relieved by adding lactose or isopropyl-β-D-thiogalactopyranoside (IPTG).
   5860..5881    +  protein_bind   CAP binding site: CAP binding activates transcription in the presence of cAMP. E. coli catabolite activator protein
   5896..5926    +  promoter       lac promoter: promoter for the E. coli lac operon
   5934..5950    +  protein_bind   lac operator: The lac repressor binds to the lac operator to inhibit transcription in E. coli. This inhibition can be relieved by adding lactose or isopropyl-β-D-thiogalactopyranoside (IPTG). lac repressor encoded by lacI
   5995..6013    +  promoter       T3 promoter: promoter for bacteriophage T3 RNA polymerase
   6041..6267    +  promoter       RSV promoter: Rous sarcoma virus enhancer/promoter
   6268..6448    +  LTR            5' LTR (truncated): truncated 5' long terminal repeat (LTR) from HIV-1
   6495..6620    +  misc_feature   HIV-1 Ψ: packaging signal of human immunodeficiency virus type 1
   6604..6967    +  CDS            HIV-1 gag (fragment): gag protein from human immunodeficiency virus 1; gag
   7113..7346    +  misc_feature   RRE: The Rev response element (RRE) of HIV-1 allows for Rev-dependent mRNA export from the nucleus to the cytoplasm.
   7723..7749    +  CDS            Rev (fragment): human immunodeficiency virus 1 (HIV-1) Rev protein; rev; enhances nuclear export of unspliced and incompletely spliced viral mRNAs
   7753..7993    +  promoter       U6 promoter: RNA polymerase III promoter for human U6 snRNA
   8023..8098    +  misc_RNA       gRNA scaffold: guide RNA scaffold for the Streptococcus pyogenes CRISPR/Cas9 system
   8154..8271    +  misc_feature   cPPT/CTS: central polypurine tract and central termination sequence of HIV-1
>Addgene plasmid #76405 | MAP4K3 gRNA (BRDN0001145020) | addgene full sequence | sequence record 185776 | Addgene Assembled Sequence
CCCGGGTGCAAAGATGGATAAAGTTTTAAACAGAGAGGAATCTTTGCAGCTAATGGACCTTCTAGGTCTT
GAAAGGAGTGGGAATTGGCTCCGGTGCCCGTCAGTGGGCAGAGCGCACATCGCCCACAGTCCCCGAGAAG
TTGGGGGGAGGGGTCGGCAATTGATCCGGTGCCTAGAGAAGGTGGCGCGGGGTAAACTGGGAAAGTGATG
TCGTGTACTGGCTCCGCCTTTTTCCCGAGGGTGGGGGAGAACCGTATATAAGTGCAGTAGTCGCCGTGAA
CGTTCTTTTTCGCAACGGGTTTGCCGCCAGAACACAGGTAAGTGCCGTGTGTGGTTCCCGCGGGCCTGGC
CTCTTTACGGGTTATGGCCCTTGCGTGCCTTGAATTACTTCCACCTGGCTGCAGTACGTGATTCTTGATC
CCGAGCTTCGGGTTGGAAGTGGGTGGGAGAGTTCGAGGCCTTGCGCTTAAGGAGCCCCTTCGCCTCGTGC
TTGAGTTGAGGCCTGGCCTGGGCGCTGGGGCCGCCGCGTGCGAATCTGGTGGCACCTTCGCGCCTGTCTC
GCTGCTTTCGATAAGTCTCTAGCCATTTAAAATTTTTGATGACCTGCTGCGACGCTTTTTTTCTGGCAAG
ATAGTCTTGTAAATGCGGGCCAAGATCTGCACACTGGTATTTCGGTTTTTGGGGCCGCGGGCGGCGACGG
GGCCCGTGCGTCCCAGCGCACATGTTCGGCGAGGCGGGGCCTGCGAGCGCGGCCACCGAGAATCGGACGG
GGGTAGTCTCAAGCTGGCCGGCCTGCTCTGGTGCCTGGCCTCGCGCCGCCGTGTATCGCCCCGCCCTGGG
CGGCAAGGCTGGCCCGGTCGGCACCAGTTGCGTGAGCGGAAAGATGGCCGCTTCCCGGCCCTGCTGCAGG
GAGCTCAAAATGGAGGACGCGGCGCTCGGGAGAGCGGGCGGGTGAGTCACCCACACAAAGGAAAAGGGCC
TTTCCGTCCTCAGCCGTCGCTTCATGTGACTCCACGGAGTACCGGGCGCCGTCCAGGCACCTCGATTAGT
TCTCGAGCTTTTGGAGTACGTCGTCTTTAGGTTGGGGGGAGGGGTTTTATGCGATGGAGTTTCCCCACAC
TGAGTGGGTGGAGACTGAAGTTAGGCCAGCTTGGCACTTGATGTAATTCTCCTTGGAATTTGCCCTTTTT
GAGTTTGGATCTTGGTTCATTCTCAAGCCTCAGACAGTGGTTCAAAGTTTTTTTCTTCCATTTCAGGTGT
CGTGACGTACGGCCACCATGACCGAGTACAAGCCCACGGTGCGCCTCGCCACCCGCGACGACGTCCCCAG
GGCCGTACGCACCCTCGCCGCCGCGTTCGCCGACTACCCCGCCACGCGCCACACCGTCGATCCGGACCGC
CACATCGAGCGGGTCACCGAGCTGCAAGAACTCTTCCTCACGCGCGTCGGGCTCGACATCGGCAAGGTGT
GGGTCGCGGACGACGGCGCCGCCGTGGCGGTCTGGACCACGCCGGAGAGCGTCGAAGCGGGGGCGGTGTT
CGCCGAGATCGGCCCGCGCATGGCCGAGTTGAGCGGTTCCCGGCTGGCCGCGCAGCAACAGATGGAAGGC
CTCCTGGCGCCGCACCGGCCCAAGGAGCCCGCGTGGTTCCTGGCCACCGTCGGAGTCTCGCCCGACCACC
AGGGCAAGGGTCTGGGCAGCGCCGTCGTGCTCCCCGGAGTGGAGGCGGCCGAGCGCGCCGGGGTGCCCGC
CTTCCTGGAGACCTCCGCGCCCCGCAACCTCCCCTTCTACGAGCGGCTCGGCTTCACCGTCACCGCCGAC
GTCGAGGTGCCCGAAGGACCGCGCACCTGGTGCATGACCCGCAAGCCCGGTGCCTGAACGCGTTAAGTCG
ACAATCAACCTCTGGATTACAAAATTTGTGAAAGATTGACTGGTATTCTTAACTATGTTGCTCCTTTTAC
GCTATGTGGATACGCTGCTTTAATGCCTTTGTATCATGCTATTGCTTCCCGTATGGCTTTCATTTTCTCC
TCCTTGTATAAATCCTGGTTGCTGTCTCTTTATGAGGAGTTGTGGCCCGTTGTCAGGCAACGTGGCGTGG
TGTGCACTGTGTTTGCTGACGCAACCCCCACTGGTTGGGGCATTGCCACCACCTGTCAGCTCCTTTCCGG
GACTTTCGCTTTCCCCCTCCCTATTGCCACGGCGGAACTCATCGCCGCCTGCCTTGCCCGCTGCTGGACA
GGGGCTCGGCTGTTGGGCACTGACAATTCCGTGGTGTTGTCGGGGAAATCATCGTCCTTTCCTTGGCTGC
TCGCCTGTGTTGCCACCTGGATTCTGCGCGGGACGTCCTTCTGCTACGTCCCTTCGGCCCTCAATCCAGC
GGACCTTCCTTCCCGCGGCCTGCTGCCGGCTCTGCGGCCTCTTCCGCGTCTTCGCCTTCGCCCTCAGACG
AGTCGGATCTCCCTTTGGGCCGCCTCCCCGCGTCGACTTTAAGACCAATGACTTACAAGGCAGCTGTAGA
TCTTAGCCACTTTTTAAAAGAAAAGGGGGGACTGGAAGGGCTAATTCACTCCCAACGAAGACAAGATCTG
CTTTTTGCTTGTACTGGGTCTCTCTGGTTAGACCAGATCTGAGCCTGGGAGCTCTCTGGCTAACTAGGGA
ACCCACTGCTTAAGCCTCAATAAAGCTTGCCTTGAGTGCTTCAAGTAGTGTGTGCCCGTCTGTTGTGTGA
CTCTGGTAACTAGAGATCCCTCAGACCCTTTTAGTCAGTGTGGAAAATCTCTAGCAGTACGTATAGTAGT
TCATGTCATCTTATTATTCAGTATTTATAACTTGCAAAGAAATGAATATCAGAGAGTGAGAGGAACTTGT
TTATTGCAGCTTATAATGGTTACAAATAAAGCAATAGCATCACAAATTTCACAAATAAAGCATTTTTTTC
ACTGCATTCTAGTTGTGGTTTGTCCAAACTCATCAATGTATCTTATCATGTCTGGCTCTAGCTATCCCGC
CCCTAACTCCGCCCATCCCGCCCCTAACTCCGCCCAGTTCCGCCCATTCTCCGCCCCATGGCTGACTAAT
TTTTTTTATTTATGCAGAGGCCGAGGCCGCCTCGGCCTCTGAGCTATTCCAGAAGTAGTGAGGAGGCTTT
TTTGGAGGCCTAGGGACGTACCCAATTCGCCCTATAGTGAGTCGTATTACGCGCGCTCACTGGCCGTCGT
TTTACAACGTCGTGACTGGGAAAACCCTGGCGTTACCCAACTTAATCGCCTTGCAGCACATCCCCCTTTC
GCCAGCTGGCGTAATAGCGAAGAGGCCCGCACCGATCGCCCTTCCCAACAGTTGCGCAGCCTGAATGGCG
AATGGG
[124 nt withheld, positions 3367-3490]
C
[91 nt withheld, positions 3492-3582]
A
[49 nt withheld, positions 3584-3632]
CCTTTGACGTTGGAGTCCACGTTCTTT
[37 nt withheld, positions 3660-3696]
ACCCTATCTCGGTCTATTCTTTTGATTTATAAGGGATTTTGCCGATTTCGGCCTATTGGTTAAAAAATGA
GCTGATTTAACAAAAATTTAACGCGAATTTTAACAAAATATTAACGCTTACAATTTAGGTGGCACTTTTC
GGGGAAATGTGCGCGGAACCCCTATTTGTTTATTTTTCTAAATACATTCAAATATGTATCCGCTCATGAG
ACAATAACCCTGATAAATGCTTCAATAATATTGAAAAAGGAAGAGTATGAGTATTCAACATTTCCGTGTC
GCCCTTATTCCCTTTTTTGCGGCATTTTGCCTTCCTGTTTTTGCTCACCCAGAAACGCTGGTGAAAGTAA
AAGATGCTGAAGATCAGTTGGGTGCACGAGTGGGTTACATCGAACTGGATCTCAACAGCGGTAAGATCCT
TGAGAGTTTTCGCCCCGAAGAACGTTTTCCAATGATGAGCACTTTTAAAGTTCTGCTATGTGGCGCGGTA
TTATCCCGTATTGACGCCGGGCAAGAGCAACTCGGTCGCCGCATACACTATTCTCAGAATGACTTGGTTG
AGTACTCACCAGTCACAGAAAAGCATCTTACGGATGGCATGACAGTAAGAGAATTATGCAGTGCTGCCAT
AACCATGAGTGATAACACTGCGGCCAACTTACTTCTGACAACGATCGGAGGACCGAAGGAGCTAACCGCT
TTTTTGCACAACATGGGGGATCATGTAACTCGCCTTGATCGTTGGGAACCGGAGCTGAATGAAGCCATAC
CAAACGACGAGCGTGACACCACGATGCCTGTAGCAATGGCAACAACGTTGCGCAAACTATTAACTGGCGA
ACTACTTACTCTAGCTTCCCGGCAACAATTAATAGACTGGATGGAGGCGGATAAAGTTGCAGGACCACTT
CTGCGCTCGGCCCTTCCGGCTGGCTGGTTTATTGCTGATAAATCTGGAGCCGGTGAGCGTGGGTCTCGCG
GTATCATTGCAGCACTGGGGCCAGATGGTAAGCCCTCCCGTATCGTAGTTATCTACACGACGGGGAGTCA
GGCAACTATGGATGAACGAAATAGACAGATCGCTGAGATAGGTGCCTCACTGATTAAGCATTGGTAACTG
TCAGACCAAGTTTACTCATATATACTTTAGATTGATTTAAAACTTCATTTTTAATTTAAAAGGATCTAGG
TGAAGATCCTTTTTGATAATCTCATGACCAAAATCCCTTAACGTGAGTTTTCGTTCCACTGAGCGTCAGA
CCCCGTAGAAAAGATCAAAGGATCTTCTTGAGATCCTTTTTTTCTGCGCGTAATCTGCTGCTTGCAAACA
AAAAAACCACCGCTACCAGCGGTGGTTTGTTTGCCGGATCAAGAGCTACCAACTCTTTTTCCGAAGGTAA
CTGGCTTCAGCAGAGCGCAGATACCAAATACTGTTCTTCTAGTGTAGCCGTAGTTAGGCCACCACTTCAA
GAACTCTGTAGCACCGCCTACATACCTCGCTCTGCTAATCCTGTTACCAGTGGCTGCTGCCAGTGGCGAT
AAGTCGTGTCTTACCGGGTTGGACTCAAGACGATAGTTACCGGATAAGGCGCAGCGGTCGGGCTGAACGG
GGGGTTCGTGCACACAGCCCAGCTTGGAGCGAACGACCTACACCGAACTGAGATACCTACAGCGTGAGCT
ATGAGAAAGCGCCACGCTTCCCGAAGGGAGAAAGGCGGACAGGTATCCGGTAAGCGGCAGGGTCGGAACA
GGAGAGCGCACGAGGGAGCTTCCAGGGGGAAACGCCTGGTATCTTTATAGTCCTGTCGGGTTTCGCCACC
TCTGACTTGAGCGTCGATTTTTGTGATGCTCGTCAGGGGGGCGGAGCCTATGGAAAAACGCCAGCAACGC
GGCCTTTTTACGGTTCCTGGCCTTTTGCTGGCCTTTTGCTCACATGTTCTTTCCTGCGTTATCCCCTGAT
TCTGTGGATAACCGTATTACCGCCTTTGAGTGAGCTGATACCGCTCGCCGCAGCCGAACGACCGAGCGCA
GCGAGTCAGTGAGCGAGGAAGCGGAAGAGCGCCCAATACGCAAACCGCCTCTCCCCGCGCGTTGGCCGAT
TCATTAATGCAGCTGGCACGACAGGTTTCCCGACTGGAAAGCGGGCAGTGAGCGCAACGCAATTAATGTG
AGTTAGCTCACTCATTAGGCACCCCAGGCTTTACACTTTATGCTTCCGGCTCGTATGTTGTGTGGAATTG
TGAGCGGATAACAATTTCACACAGGAAACAGCTATGACCATGATTACGCCAAGCGCGCAATTAACCCTCA
CTAAAGGGAACAAAAGCTGGAGCTGCAAGCTTAATGTAGTCTTATGCAATACTCTTGTAGTCTTGCAACA
TGGTAACGATGAGTTAGCAACATGCCTTACAAGGAGAGAAAAAGCACCGTGCATGCCGATTGGTGGAAGT
AAGGTGGTACGATCGTGCCTTATTAGGAAGGCAACAGACGGGTCTGACATGGATTGGACGAACCACTGAA
TTGCCGCATTGCAGAGATATTGTATTTAAGTGCCTAGCTCGATACATAAACGGGTCTCTCTGGTTAGACC
AGATCTGAGCCTGGGAGCTCTCTGGCTAACTAGGGAACCCACTGCTTAAGCCTCAATAAAGCTTGCCTTG
AGTGCTTCAAGTAGTGTGTGCCCGTCTGTTGTGTGACTCTGGTAACTAGAGATCCCTCAGACCCTTTTAG
TCAGTGTGGAAAATCTCTAGCAGTGGCGCCCGAACAGGGACTTGAAAGCGAAAGGGAAACCAGAGGAGCT
CTCTCGACGCAGGACTCGGCTTGCTGAAGCGCGCACGGCAAGAGGCGAGGGGCGGCGACTGGTGAGTACG
CCAAAAATTTTGACTAGCGGAGGCTAGAAGGAGAGAGATGGGTGCGAGAGCGTCAGTATTAAGCGGGGGA
GAATTAGATCGCGATGGGAAAAAATTCGGTTAAGGCCAGGGGGAAAGAAAAAATATAAATTAAAACATAT
AGTATGGGCAAGCAGGGAGCTAGAACGATTCGCAGTTAATCCTGGCCTGTTAGAAACATCAGAAGGCTGT
AGACAAATACTGGGACAGCTACAACCATCCCTTCAGACAGGATCAGAAGAACTTAGATCATTATATAATA
CAGTAGCAACCCTCTATTGTGTGCATCAAAGGATAGAGATAAAAGACACCAAGGAAGCTTTAGACAAGAT
AGAGGAAGAGCAAAACAAAAGTAAGACCACCGCACAGCAAGCGGCCGCTGATCTTCAGACCTGGAGGAGG
AGATATGAGGGACAATTGGAGAAGTGAATTATATAAATATAAAGTAGTAAAAATTGAACCATTAGGAGTA
GCACCCACCAAGGCAAAGAGAAGAGTGGTGCAGAGAGAAAAAAGAGCAGTGGGAATAGGAGCTTTGTTCC
TTGGGTTCTTGGGAGCAGCAGGAAGCACTATGGGCGCAGCGTCAATGACGCTGACGGTACAGGCCAGACA
ATTATTGTCTGGTATAGTGCAGCAGCAGAACAATTTGCTGAGGGCTATTGAGGCGCAACAGCATCTGTTG
CAACTCACAGTCTGGGGCATCAAGCAGCTCCAGGCAAGAATCCTGGCTGTGGAAAGATACCTAAAGGATC
AACAGCTCCTGGGGATTTGGGGTTGCTCTGGAAAACTCATTTGCACCACTGCTGTGCCTTGGAATGCTAG
TTGGAGTAATAAATCTCTGGAACAGATTTGGAATCACACGACCTGGATGGAGTGGGACAGAGAAATTAAC
AATTACACAAGCTTAATACACTCCTTAATTGAAGAATCGCAAAACCAGCAAGAAAAGAATGAACAAGAAT
TATTGGAATTAGATAAATGGGCAAGTTTGTGGAATTGGTTTAACATAACAAATTGGCTGTGGTATATAAA
ATTATTCATAATGATAGTAGGAGGCTTGGTAGGTTTAAGAATAGTTTTTGCTGTACTTTCTATAGTGAAT
AGAGTTAGGCAGGGATATTCACCATTATCGTTTCAGACCCACCTCCCAACCCCGAGGGGACCCAGAGAGG
GCCTATTTCCCATGATTCCTTCATATTTGCATATACGATACAAGGCTGTTAGAGAGATAATTAGAATTAA
TTTGACTGTAAACACAAAGATATTAGTACAAAATACGTGACGTAGAAAGTAATAATTTCTTGGGTAGTTT
GCAGTTTTAAAATTATGTTTTAAAATGGACTATCATATGCTTACCGTAACTTGAAAGTATTTCGATTTCT
TGGCTTTATATATCTTGTGGAAAGGACGAAACACCGACAGGAAATGCATTCTACTGGTTTTAGAGCTAGA
AATAGCAAGTTAAAATAAGGCTAGTCCGTTATCAACTTGAAAAAGTGGCACCGAGTCGGTGCTTTTTTAA
GCTTGGCGTAACTAGATCTTGAGACAAATGGCAGTATTCATCCACAATTTTAAAAGAAAAGGGGGGATTG
GGGGGTACAGTGCAGGGGAAAGAATAGTAGACATAATAGCAACAGACATACAAACTAAAGAATTACAAAA
ACAAATTACAAAAATTCAAAATTTTCGGGTTTATTACAGGGACAGCAGAGATCCACTTTGGCGCCGGCTC
GAGGGGG
