>Addgene plasmid #76405 | MAP4K3 gRNA (BRDN0001145020) | depositor partial sequence | sequence record 143865 | Target Sequence
ACAGGAAATGCATTCTACTG
