>Addgene plasmid #76405 | MAP4K3 gRNA (BRDN0001145020) | addgene partial sequence | sequence record 185775 | hU6-F
GAAAGTAATAATTTCTTGGGTAGTTTGCAGTTTTAAAATTATGTTTTAAAATGGACTATCATATGCTTAC
CGTAACTTGAAAGTATTTCGATTTCTTGGCTTTATATATCTTGTGGAAAGGACGAAACACCGACAGGAAA
TGCATTCTACTGGTTTTAGAGCTAGAAATAGCAAGTTAAAATAAGGCTAGTCCGTTATCAACTTGAAAAA
GTGGCACCGAGTCGGTGCTTTTTTAAGCTTGGCGTAACTAGATCTTGAGACAAATGGCAGTATTCATCCA
CAATTTTAAAAGAAAAGGGGGGATTGGGGGGTACAGTGCAGGGGAAAGAATAGTAGACATAATAGCAACA
GACATACAAACTAAAGAATTACAAAAACAAATTACAAAAATTCAAAATTTTCGGGTTTATTACAGGGACA
GCAGAGATCCACTTTGGCGCCGGCTCGAGGGGGCCCGGGTGCAAAGATGGATAAAGTTTTAAACAGAGAG
GAATCTTTGCAGCTAATGGACCTTCTAGGTCTTGAAAGGAGTGGGAATTGGCTCCGGTGCCCGTCAGTGG
GCAGAGCGCA
